>Addgene plasmid #128978 | pMM0290 | addgene full sequence | sequence record 259396 | Addgene NGS Result
GAGCGCGCGTAATACGACTCACTATAGGGCGAATTGGGTACGTTGCTAGCTTCGTACCTTATATTGAATT
TTCAAAAATTCTTACTTTTTTTTTGGATGGACGCAAAGAAGTTTAATAATCATATTACATGGCATTACCA
CCATATACATATCCATATACATATCCATATCTAATCTTACTTATATGTTGTGGAAATGTAAAGAGCCCCA
TTATCTTAGCCTAAAAAAACCTTCTCTTTGGAACTTTCAGTAATACGCTTAACTGCTCATTGCTATATTG
AAGTGCGGCCGCCGCCCACGCACGCCCACGCACGCCCACGCTCTAGACCGTGCGTCCTCGTCTTCACCGG
TCGCGTTCCTGAAACGCAGATGTGCCTCGCGCCGCACTGCTCCGAACAATAAAGATTCTACAATACTAGC
TTTTATGGTTATGAAGAGGAAAAATTGGCAGTAACCTGGCCCCACAAACCTTCAAATTAACGAATCAAAT
TAACAACCATAGGATGATAATGCGATTAGTTTTTTAGCCTTATTTCTGGGGTAATTAATCAGCGAAGCGA
TGATTTTTGATCTATTAACAGATATATAAATGGAAAAGCTGCATAACCACTTTAACTAATACTTTCAACA
TTTTCAGTTTGTATTACTTCTTATTCAAATGTCATAAAAGTATCAACAAAAAATTGTTAATATACCTCTA
TACTTTAACGTCAAGGAGAAAAAACTATACTCGAGGTCGACGGTATCGATAAGCTTGATATCGAATTCCT
GCAGCCCGGGATGTCTAAAGGTGAAGAATTATTCACTGGTGTTGTCCCAATTTTGGTTGAATTAGATGGT
GATGTTAATGGTCACAAATTTTCTGTCTCCGGTGAAGGTGAAGGTGATGCTACTTACGGTAAATTGACCT
TAAAATTGATTTGTACTACTGGTAAATTGCCAGTTCCATGGCCAACCTTAGTCACTACTTTAGGTTATGG
TTTGCAATGTTTTGCTAGATACCCAGATCATATGAAACAACATGACTTTTTCAAGTCTGCCATGCCAGAA
GGTTATGTTCAAGAAAGAACTATTTTTTTCAAAGATGACGGTAACTACAAGACCAGAGCTGAAGTCAAGT
TTGAAGGTGATACCTTAGTTAATAGAATCGAATTAAAAGGTATTGATTTTAAAGAAGATGGTAACATTTT
AGGTCACAAATTGGAATACAACTATAACTCTCACAATGTTTACATCACTGCTGACAAACAAAAGAATGGT
ATCAAAGCTAACTTCAAAATTAGACACAACATTGAAGATGGTGGTGTTCAATTAGCTGACCATTATCAAC
AAAATACTCCAATTGGTGATGGTCCAGTCTTGTTACCAGACAACCATTACTTATCCTATCAATCTGCCTT
ATCCAAAGATCCAAACGAAAAGAGAGACCACATGGTCTTGTTAGAATTTGTTACTGCTGCTGGTATTACC
CATGGTATTGATGAATTGTACAAATAATAGGGCGCGCCACTTCTAAATAAGCGAATTTCTTATGATTTAT
GATTTTTATTATTAAATAAGTTATAAAAAAAATAAGTGTATACAAATTTTAAAGTGACTCTTAGGTTTTA
AAACGAAAATTCTTATTCTTGAGTAACTCTTTCCTGTAGGTCAGGTTGCTTTCTCAGGTATAGTATGAGG
TCGCTCTTATTGACCACACCTCTACCGGCAGATCCGCTAGGGATAACAGGGTAATATGAGCTCCAGCTTT
TGTTCCCTTTAGTGAGGGTTAATTGCGCGCTTGGCGTAATCATGGTCATAGCTGTTTCCTGTGTGAAATT
GTTATCCGCTCACAATTCCACACAACATACGAGCCGGAAGCATAAAGTGTAAAGCCTGGGGTGCCTAATG
AGTGAGCTAACTCACATTAATTGCGTTGCGCTCACTGCCCGCTTTCCAGTCGGGAAACCTGTCGTGCCAG
CTGCATTAATGAATCGGCCAACGCGCGGGGAGAGGCGGTTTGCGTATTGGGCGCTCTTCCGCTTCCTCGC
TCACTGACTCGCTGCGCTCGGTCGTTCGGCTGCGGCGAGCGGTATCAGCTCACTCAAAGGCGGTAATACG
GTTATCCACAGAATCAGGGGATAACGCAGGAAAGAACATGTGAGCAAAAGGCCAGCAAAAGGCCAGGAAC
CGTAAAAAGGCCGCGTTGCTGGCGTTTTTCCATAGGCTCCGCCCCCCTGACGAGCATCACAAAAATCGAC
GCTCAAGTCAGAGGTGGCGAAACCCGACAGGACTATAAAGATACCAGGCGTTTCCCCCTGGAAGCTCCCT
CGTGCGCTCTCCTGTTCCGACCCTGCCGCTTACCGGATACCTGTCCGCCTTTCTCCCTTCGGGAAGCGTG
GCGCTTTCTCATAGCTCACGCTGTAGGTATCTCAGTTCGGTGTAGGTCGTTCGCTCCAAGCTGGGCTGTG
TGCACGAACCCCCCGTTCAGCCCGACCGCTGCGCCTTATCCGGTAACTATCGTCTTGAGTCCAACCCGGT
AAGACACGACTTATCGCCACTGGCAGCAGCCACTGGTAACAGGATTAGCAGAGCGAGGTATGTAGGCGGT
GCTACAGAGTTCTTGAAGTGGTGGCCTAACTACGGCTACACTAGAAGAACAGTATTTGGTATCTGCGCTC
TGCTGAAGCCAGTTACCTTCGGAAAAAGAGTTGGTAGCTCTTGATCCGGCAAACAAACCACCGCTGGTAG
CGGTGGTTTTTTTGTTTGCAAGCAGCAGATTACGCGCAGAAAAAAAGGATCTCAAGAAGATCCTTTGATC
TTTTCTACGGGGTCTGACGCTCAGTGGAACGAAAACTCACGTTAAGGGATTTTGGTCATGAGATTATCAA
AAAGGATCTTCACCTAGATCCTTTTAAATTAAAAATGAAGTTTTAAATCAATCTAAAGTATATATGAGTA
AACTTGGTCTGACAGTTACCAATGCTTAATCAGTGAGGCACCTATCTCAGCGATCTGTCTATTTCGTTCA
TCCATAGTTGCCTGACTCCCCGTCGTGTAGATAACTACGATACGGGAGGGCTTACCATCTGGCCCCAGTG
CTGCAATGATACCGCGAGACCCACGCTCACCGGCTCCAGATTTATCAGCAATAAACCAGCCAGCCGGAAG
GGCCGAGCGCAGAAGTGGTCCTGCAACTTTATCCGCCTCCATCCAGTCTATTAATTGTTGCCGGGAAGCT
AGAGTAAGTAGTTCGCCAGTTAATAGTTTGCGCAACGTTGTTGCCATTGCTACAGGCATCGTGGTGTCAC
GCTCGTCGTTTGGTATGGCTTCATTCAGCTCCGGTTCCCAACGATCAAGGCGAGTTACATGATCCCCCAT
GTTGTGCAAAAAAGCGGTTAGCTCCTTCGGTCCTCCGATCGTTGTCAGAAGTAAGTTGGCCGCAGTGTTA
TCACTCATGGTTATGGCAGCACTGCATAATTCTCTTACTGTCATGCCATCCGTAAGATGCTTTTCTGTGA
CTGGTGAGTACTCAACCAAGTCATTCTGAGAATAGTGTATGCGGCGACCGAGTTGCTCTTGCCCGGCGTC
AATACGGGATAATACCGCGCCACATAGCAGAACTTTAAAAGTGCTCATCATTGGAAAACGTTCTTCGGGG
CGAAAACTCTCAAGGATCTTACCGCTGTTGAGATCCAGTTCGATGTAACCCACTCGTGCACCCAACTGAT
CTTCAGCATCTTTTACTTTCACCAGCGTTTCTGGGTGAGCAAAAACAGGAAGGCAAAATGCCGCAAAAAA
GGGAATAAGGGCGACACGGAAATGTTGAATACTCATACTCTTCCTTTTTCAATATTATTGAAGCATTTAT
CAGGGTTATTGTCTCATGAGCGGATACATATTTGAATGTATTTAGAAAAATAAACAAATAGGGGTTCCGC
GCACATTTCCCCGAAAAGTGCCACCTGGGTCCTTTTCATCACGTGCTATAAAAATAATTATAATTTAAAT
TTTTTAATATAAATATATAAATTAAAAATAGAAAGTAAAAAAAGAAATTAAAGAAAAAATAGTTTTTGTT
TTCCGAAGATGTAAAAGACTCTAGGGGGATCGCCAACAAATACTACCTTTTATCTTGCTCTTCCTGCTCT
CAGGTATTAATGCCGAATTGTTTCATCTTGTCTGTGTAGAAGACCACACACGAAAATCCTGTGATTTTAC
ATTTTACTTATCGTTAATCGAATGTATATCTATTTAATCTGCTTTTCTTGTCTAATAAATATATATGTAA
AGTACGCTTTTTGTTGAAATTTTTTAAACCTTTGTTTATTTTTTTTTCTTCATTCCGTAACTCTTCTACC
TTCTTTATTTACTTTCTAAAATCCAAATACAAAACATAAAAATAAATAAACACAGAGTAAATTCCCAAAT
TATTCCATCATTAAAAGATACGAGGCGCGTGTAAGTTACAGGCAAGCGATCCGTCTAAGAAACCATTATT
ATCATGACATTAACCTATAAAAATAGGCGTATCACGAGGCCCTTTCGTCTCGCGCGTTTCGGTGATGACG
GTGAAAACCTCTGACACATGCAGCTCCCGGAGACGGTCACAGCTTGTCTGTAAGCGGATGCCGGGAGCAG
ACAAGCCCGTCAGGGCGCGTCAGCGGGTGTTGGCGGGTGTCGGGGCTGGCTTAACTATGCGGCATCAGAG
CAGATTGTACTGAGAGTGCACCATACCACCTTTTCAATTCATCATTTTTTTTTTATTCTTTTTTTTGATT
TCGGTTTCCTTGAAATTTTTTTGATTCGGTAATCTCCGAACAGAAGGAAGAACGAAGGAAGGAGCACAGA
CTTAGATTGGTATATATACGCATATGTAGTGTTGAAGAAACATGAAATTGCCCAGTATTCTTAACCCAAC
TGCACAGAACAAAAACCTGCAGGAAACGAAGATAAATCATGTCGAAAGCTACATATAAGGAACGTGCTGC
TACTCATCCTAGTCCTGTTGCTGCCAAGCTATTTAATATCATGCACGAAAAGCAAACAAACTTGTGTGCT
TCATTGGATGTTCGTACCACCAAGGAATTACTGGAGTTAGTTGAAGCATTAGGTCCCAAAATTTGTTTAC
TAAAAACACATGTGGATATCTTGACTGATTTTTCCATGGAGGGCACAGTTAAGCCGCTAAAGGCATTATC
CGCCAAGTACAATTTTTTACTCTTCGAAGACAGAAAATTTGCTGACATTGGTAATACAGTCAAATTGCAG
TACTCTGCGGGTGTATACAGAATAGCAGAATGGGCAGACATTACGAATGCACACGGTGTGGTGGGCCCAG
GTATTGTTAGCGGTTTGAAGCAGGCGGCAGAAGAAGTAACAAAGGAACCTAGAGGCCTTTTGATGTTAGC
AGAATTGTCATGCAAGGGCTCCCTATCTACTGGAGAATATACTAAGGGTACTGTTGACATTGCGAAGAGC
GACAAAGATTTTGTTATCGGCTTTATTGCTCAAAGAGACATGGGTGGAAGAGATGAAGGTTACGATTGGT
TGATTATGACACCCGGTGTGGGTTTAGATGACAAGGGAGACGCATTGGGTCAACAGTATAGAACCGTGGA
TGATGTGGTCTCTACAGGATCTGACATTATTATTGTTGGAAGAGGACTATTTGCAAAGGGAAGGGATGCT
AAGGTAGAGGGTGAACGTTACAGAAAAGCAGGCTGGGAAGCATATTTGAGAAGATGCGGCCAGCAAAACT
AAAAAACTGTATTATAAGTAAATGCATGTATACTAAACTCACAAATTAGAGCTTCAATTTAATTATATCA
GTTATTACCCTATGCGGTGTGAAATACCGCACAGATGCGTAAGGAGAAAATACCGCATCAGGAAATTGTA
AGCGTTAATATTTTGTTAAAATTCGCGTTAAATTTTTGTTAAATCAGCTCATTTTTTAACCAATAGGCCG
AAATCGGCAAAATCCCTTATAAATCAAAAGAATAGACCGAGATAGGGT
[37 nt withheld, positions 5999-6035]
AAAGAACGTGGACTCCAACGTCAAAGG
[49 nt withheld, positions 6063-6111]
T
[91 nt withheld, positions 6113-6203]
G
[124 nt withheld, positions 6205-6328]
CCATTCGCCATTCAGGCTGCGCAACTGTTGGGAAGGGCGATCGGTGCGGGCCTCTTCGCTATTACGCCAG
CTGGCGAAAGGGGGATGTGCTGCAAGGCGATTAAGTTGGGTAACGCCAGGGTTTTCCCAGTCACGACGTT
GTAAAACGACGGCCAGT
Features (pLannotate 1.2.2; 22 found; start..end, strand, type, name):
     10..28      +  promoter       T7 promoter: promoter for bacteriophage T7 RNA polymerase
     73..284     +  promoter       GAL10 promoter (fragment): S. cerevisiae GAL10; inducible promoter, regulated by Gal4
    328..718     +  promoter       GAL1 promoter (fragment): S. cerevisiae GAL1; inducible promoter, regulated by Gal4
    730..780     -  misc_feature   MCS (fragment): pBluescript multiple cloning site
    781..1497    +  CDS            yeGFP: yeast-enhanced green fluorescent protein codons optimized for translation in S. cerevisiae and C. albicans
   1521..1708    +  terminator     ADH1 terminator: S. cerevisiae ADH1; transcription terminator for the S. cerevisiae alcohol dehydrogenase 1 (ADH1) gene
   1756..1774    -  promoter       T3 promoter: promoter for bacteriophage T3 RNA polymerase
   1819..1835    -  protein_bind   lac operator: The lac repressor binds to the lac operator to inhibit transcription in E. coli. This inhibition can be relieved by adding lactose or isopropyl-β-D-thiogalactopyranoside (IPTG). lac repressor encoded by lacI
   1843..1873    -  promoter       lac promoter: promoter for the E. coli lac operon
   1888..1909    -  protein_bind   CAP binding site: CAP binding activates transcription in the presence of cAMP. E. coli catabolite activator protein
   1922..2014    -  CDS            lacI (fragment): lac repressor; lacI; The lac repressor binds to the lac operator to inhibit transcription in E. coli. This inhibition can be relieved by adding lactose or isopropyl-β-D-thiogalactopyranoside (IPTG).
   2197..2785    -  rep_origin     ori: high-copy-number ColE1/pMB1/pBR322/pUC origin of replication
   2956..3816    -  CDS            AmpR: β-lactamase; bla; confers resistance to ampicillin, carbenicillin, and related antibiotics
   3817..3921    -  promoter       AmpR promoter: bla
   3958..4461    +  misc_feature   CEN/ARS: S. cerevisiae CEN6 centromere fused to an autonomously replicating sequence
   4529..4564    +  CDS            rop (fragment): Rop protein, which maintains plasmids at low copy number; rop
   4666..4715    +  misc_feature   bom (fragment): basis of mobility region from pBR322
   4723..4938    +  promoter       URA3 promoter: S. cerevisiae URA3
   4939..5742    +  CDS            URA3: orotidine-5'-phosphate decarboxylase, required for uracil biosynthesis; S. cerevisiae URA3; yeast auxotrophic marker, counterselectable with 5-fluoroorotic acid (5-FOA)
   5821..5872    +  misc_feature   bom (fragment): basis of mobility region from pBR322
   5900..6328    -  rep_origin     f1 ori (sequence partly withheld): f1 bacteriophage origin of replication; arrow indicates direction of (+) strand synthesis
   6332..2       -  CDS            lacZα (fragment) (across the origin): LacZα fragment of β-galactosidase; lacZ fragment
