[The description below was written by a language model from this plasmid's Addgene catalogue record and pLannotate feature annotations shown in this document.]
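Description:
pMM0290 is a low-copy yeast centromeric reporter plasmid built on a pRS416-type backbone (listed as pRS416/pMM8) for use in Saccharomyces cerevisiae. As a shuttle vector, it replicates in E. coli from a high-copy ColE1/pUC-type origin under ampicillin selection (AmpR with its bla promoter). In yeast it is maintained by the CEN6/ARS4 element and selected through the URA3 auxotrophic marker, which can also be counterselected with 5-FOA. Other pBluescript-derived backbone elements are annotated, including an f1 origin, T7 and T3 promoters, lac promoter/operator sequences and a lacZα fragment. These are not part of the reporter function.

The payload is described as pZF(3BSopp)-yEVENUS, a synthetic zinc-finger-responsive promoter driving the yeast-enhanced yellow fluorescent protein Venus. The name suggests three zinc-finger binding sites, with "opp" possibly referring to their orientation, but the record does not spell this out. The insert name is also written slightly differently ("3BSop") in the gene field. The automated annotation detects fragments of the GAL10 and GAL1 promoters upstream of the reporter, consistent with a promoter engineered on a GAL1-10 scaffold. The binding sites themselves are not annotated. The fluorescent protein coding sequence is labelled yeGFP by the annotation tool, most likely because Venus is a close GFP derivative, and it is followed by the ADH1 terminator.

The plasmid comes from a yeast optogenetic toolkit for controlling gene expression. It presumably serves as a fluorescent readout for zinc-finger-based, light-responsive synthetic transcription factors supplied from a separate construct, with Venus fluorescence reporting promoter activation.
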