Addgene plasmid #128978: pMM0290
Purpose: Reporter plasmid, pZF(3BSopp)-yEVENUS
Depositing lab: Megan McClean. Depositing organization: University of Wisconsin, Madison. Publication: A yeast optogenetic toolkit (yOTK) for gene expression control in Saccharomyces cerevisiae. An-Adirekkun JM, Stewart CJ, Geller SH, Patel MT, Melendez J, Oakes BL, Noyes MB, McClean MN. Biotechnol Bioeng. 2019 Dec 2. doi: 10.1002/bit.27234. PubMed 31788779.
Backbone
  Vector backbone: pRS416/pMM8 URA3 CEN6 ARS4
  Vector type: Yeast Expression
Growth in bacteria
  Bacterial resistance: Ampicillin, 100 μg/mL
  Growth temperature: 37°C
  Growth strain: DH5alpha
  Copy number: High Copy
Gene/Insert
  Gene/Insert name: pZF(3BSop)-yEVENUS
  Species: S. cerevisiae (budding yeast)
  Cloning method: Restriction Enzyme; 5′ cloning site unknown (unknown if destroyed); 3′ cloning site unknown (unknown if destroyed)
Terms and licenses: Academic/Nonprofit Terms; Industry Terms: Not Available to Industry
How to cite: pMM0290 was a gift from Megan McClean (Addgene plasmid # 128978 ; http://n2t.net/addgene:128978 ; RRID:Addgene_128978)
