>Addgene plasmid #128978 | pMM0290 | depositor partial sequence | sequence record 247324 | pMM0290 sequence 6497 bps
TCGCGCGTTTCGGTGATGACGGTGAAAACCTCTGACACATGCAGCTCCCGGAGACGGTCACAGCTTGTCT
GTAAGCGGATGCCGGGAGCAGACAAGCCCGTCAGGGCGCGTCAGCGGGTGTTGGCGGGTGTCGGGGCTGG
CTTAACTATGCGGCATCAGAGCAGATTGTACTGAGAGTGCACCATACCACAGCTTTTCAATTCAATTCAT
CATTTTTTTTTTATTCTTTTTTTTGATTTCGGTTTCTTTGAAATTTTTTTGATTCGGTAATCTCCGAACA
GAAGGAAGAACGAAGGAAGGAGCACAGACTTAGATTGGTATATATACGCATATGTAGTGTTGAAGAAACA
TGAAATTGCCCAGTATTCTTAACCCAACTGCACAGAACAAAAACCTGCAGGAAACGAAGATAAATCATGT
CGAAAGCTACATATAAGGAACGTGCTGCTACTCATCCTAGTCCTGTTGCTGCCAAGCTATTTAATATCAT
GCACGAAAAGCAAACAAACTTGTGTGCTTCATTGGATGTTCGTACCACCAAGGAATTACTGGAGTTAGTT
GAAGCATTAGGTCCCAAAATTTGTTTACTAAAAACACATGTGGATATCTTGACTGATTTTTCCATGGAGG
GCACAGTTAAGCCGCTAAAGGCATTATCCGCCAAGTACAATTTTTTACTCTTCGAAGACAGAAAATTTGC
TGACATTGGTAATACAGTCAAATTGCAGTACTCTGCGGGTGTATACAGAATAGCAGAATGGGCAGACATT
ACGAATGCACACGGTGTGGTGGGCCCAGGTATTGTTAGCGGTTTGAAGCAGGCGGCAGAAGAAGTAACAA
AGGAACCTAGAGGCCTTTTGATGTTAGCAGAATTGTCATGCAAGGGCTCCCTATCTACTGGAGAATATAC
TAAGGGTACTGTTGACATTGCGAAGAGCGACAAAGATTTTGTTATCGGCTTTATTGCTCAAAGAGACATG
GGTGGAAGAGATGAAGGTTACGATTGGTTGATTATGACACCCGGTGTGGGTTTAGATGACAAGGGAGACG
CATTGGGTCAACAGTATAGAACCGTGGATGATGTGGTCTCTACAGGATCTGACATTATTATTGTTGGAAG
AGGACTATTTGCAAAGGGAAGGGATGCTAAGGTAGAGGGTGAACGTTACAGAAAAGCAGGCTGGGAAGCA
TATTTGAGAAGATGCGGCCAGCAAAACTAAAAAACTGTATTATAAGTAAATGCATGTATACTAAACTCAC
AAATTAGAGCTTCAATTTAATTATATCAGTTATTACCCTATGCGGTGTGAAATACCGCACAGATGCGTAA
GGAGAAAATACCGCATCAGGAAATTGTAAACGTTAATATTTTGTTAAAATTCGCGTTAAATTTTTGTTAA
ATCAGCTCATTTTTTAACCAATAGGCCGAAATCGGCAAAATCCCTTATAAATCAAAAGAATAGACCGAGA
TAGGGT
[37 nt withheld, positions 1477-1513]
AAAGAACGTGGACTCCAACGTCAAAGG
[49 nt withheld, positions 1541-1589]
T
[91 nt withheld, positions 1591-1681]
G
[124 nt withheld, positions 1683-1806]
CGCGCCATTCGCCATTCAGGCTGCGCAACTGTTGGGAAGGGCGATCGGTGCGGGCCTCTTCGCTATTACG
CCAGCTGGCGAAAGGGGGATGTGCTGCAAGGCGATTAAGTTGGGTAACGCCAGGGTTTTCCCAGTCACGA
CGTTGTAAAACGACGGCCAGTGAGCGCGCGTAATACGACTCACTATAGGGCGAATTGGGTACGTTGCTAG
CTTCGTACCTTATATTGAATTTTCAAAAATTCTTACTTTTTTTTTGGATGGACGCAAAGAAGTTTAATAA
TCATATTACATGGCATTACCACCATATACATATCCATATACATATCCATATCTAATCTTACTTATATGTT
GTGGAAATGTAAAGAGCCCCATTATCTTAGCCTAAAAAAACCTTCTCTTTGGAACTTTCAGTAATACGCT
TAACTGCTCATTGCTATATTGAAGTGCGGCCGCCGCCCACGCACGCCCACGCACGCCCACGCTCTAGACC
GTGCGTCCTCGTCTTCACCGGTCGCGTTCCTGAAACGCAGATGTGCCTCGCGCCGCACTGCTCCGAACAA
TAAAGATTCTACAATACTAGCTTTTATGGTTATGAAGAGGAAAAATTGGCAGTAACCTGGCCCCACAAAC
CTTCAAATTAACGAATCAAATTAACAACCATAGGATGATAATGCGATTAGTTTTTTAGCCTTATTTCTGG
GGTAATTAATCAGCGAAGCGATGATTTTTGATCTATTAACAGATATATAAATGGAAAAGCTGCATAACCA
CTTTAACTAATACTTTCAACATTTTCAGTTTGTATTACTTCTTATTCAAATGTCATAAAAGTATCAACAA
AAAATTGTTAATATACCTCTATACTTTAACGTCAAGGAGAAAAAACTATACTCGAGGTCGACGGTATCGA
TAAGCTTGATATCGAATTCCTGCAGCCCGGGATGTCTAAAGGTGAAGAATTATTCACTGGTGTTGTCCCA
ATTTTGGTTGAATTAGATGGTGATGTTAATGGTCACAAATTTTCTGTCTCCGGTGAAGGTGAAGGTGATG
CTACTTACGGTAAATTGACCTTAAAATTGATTTGTACTACTGGTAAATTGCCAGTTCCATGGCCAACCTT
AGTCACTACTTTAGGTTATGGTTTGCAATGTTTTGCTAGATACCCAGATCATATGAAACAACATGACTTT
TTCAAGTCTGCCATGCCAGAAGGTTATGTTCAAGAAAGAACTATTTTTTTCAAAGATGACGGTAACTACA
AGACCAGAGCTGAAGTCAAGTTTGAAGGTGATACCTTAGTTAATAGAATCGAATTAAAAGGTATTGATTT
TAAAGAAGATGGTAACATTTTAGGTCACAAATTGGAATACAACTATAACTCTCACAATGTTTACATCACT
GCTGACAAACAAAAGAATGGTATCAAAGCTAACTTCAAAATTAGACACAACATTGAAGATGGTGGTGTTC
AATTAGCTGACCATTATCAACAAAATACTCCAATTGGTGATGGTCCAGTCTTGTTACCAGACAACCATTA
CTTATCCTATCAATCTGCCTTATCCAAAGATCCAAACGAAAAGAGAGACCACATGGTCTTGTTAGAATTT
GTTACTGCTGCTGGTATTACCCATGGTATTGATGAATTGTACAAATAATAGGGCGCGCCACTTCTAAATA
AGCGAATTTCTTATGATTTATGATTTTTATTATTAAATAAGTTATAAAAAAAATAAGTGTATACAAATTT
TAAAGTGACTCTTAGGTTTTAAAACGAAAATTCTTATTCTTGAGTAACTCTTTCCTGTAGGTCAGGTTGC
TTTCTCAGGTATAGTATGAGGTCGCTCTTATTGACCACACCTCTACCGGCAGATCCGCTAGGGATAACAG
GGTAATATGAGCTCCAGCTTTTGTTCCCTTTAGTGAGGGTTAATTGCGCGCTTGGCGTAATCATGGTCAT
AGCTGTTTCCTGTGTGAAATTGTTATCCGCTCACAATTCCACACAACATAGGAGCCGGAAGCATAAAGTG
TAAAGCCTGGGGTGCCTAATGAGTGAGGTAACTCACATTAATTGCGTTGCGCTCACTGCCCGCTTTCCAG
TCGGGAAACCTGTCGTGCCAGCTGCATTAATGAATCGGCCAACGCGCGGGGAGAGGCGGTTTGCGTATTG
GGCGCTCTTCCGCTTCCTCGCTCACTGACTCGCTGCGCTCGGTCGTTCGGCTGCGGCGAGCGGTATCAGC
TCACTCAAAGGCGGTAATACGGTTATCCACAGAATCAGGGGATAACGCAGGAAAGAACATGTGAGCAAAA
GGCCAGCAAAAGGCCAGGAACCGTAAAAAGGCCGCGTTGCTGGCGTTTTTCCATAGGCTCCGCCCCCCTG
ACGAGCATCACAAAAATCGACGCTCAAGTCAGAGGTGGCGAAACCCGACAGGACTATAAAGATACCAGGC
GTTTCCCCCTGGAAGCTCCCTCGTGCGCTCTCCTGTTCCGACCCTGCCGCTTACCGGATACCTGTCCGCC
TTTCTCCCTTCGGGAAGCGTGGCGCTTTCTCATAGCTCACGCTGTAGGTATCTCAGTTCGGTGTAGGTCG
TTCGCTCCAAGCTGGGCTGTGTGCACGAACCCCCCGTTCAGCCCGACCGCTGCGCCTTATCCGGTAACTA
TCGTCTTGAGTCCAACCCGGTAAGACACGACTTATCGCCACTGGCAGCAGCCACTGGTAACAGGATTAGC
AGAGCGAGGTATGTAGGCGGTGCTACAGAGTTCTTGAAGTGGTGGCCTAACTACGGCTACACTAGAAGGA
CAGTATTTGGTATCTGCGCTCTGCTGAAGCCAGTTACCTTCGGAAAAAGAGTTGGTAGCTCTTGATCCGG
CAAACAAACCACCGCTGGTAGCGGTGGTTTTTTTGTTTGCAAGCAGCAGATTACGCGCAGAAAAAAAGGA
TCTCAAGAAGATCCTTTGATCTTTTCTACGGGGTCTGACGCTCAGTGGAACGAAAACTCACGTTAAGGGA
TTTTGGTCATGAGATTATCAAAAAGGATCTTCACCTAGATCCTTTTAAATTAAAAATGAAGTTTTAAATC
AATCTAAAGTATATATGAGTAAACTTGGTCTGACAGTTACCAATGCTTAATCAGTGAGGCACCTATCTCA
GCGATCTGTCTATTTCGTTCATCCATAGTTGCCTGACTCCCCGTCGTGTAGATAACTACGATACGGGAGG
GCTTACCATCTGGCCCCAGTGCTGCAATGATACCGCGAGACCCACGCTCACCGGCTCCAGATTTATCAGC
AATAAACCAGCCAGCCGGAAGGGCCGAGCGCAGAAGTGGTCCTGCAACTTTATCCGCCTCCATCCAGTCT
ATTAATTGTTGCCGGGAAGCTAGAGTAAGTAGTTCGCCAGTTAATAGTTTGCGCAACGTTGTTGCCATTG
CTACAGGCATCGTGGTGTCACGCTCGTCGTTTGGTATGGCTTCATTCAGCTCCGGTTCCCAACGATCAAG
GCGAGTTACATGATCCCCCATGTTGTGCAAAAAAGCGGTTAGCTCCTTCGGTCCTCCGATCGTTGTCAGA
AGTAAGTTGGCCGCAGTGTTATCACTCATGGTTATGGCAGCACTGCATAATTCTCTTACTGTCATGCCAT
CCGTAAGATGCTTTTCTGTGACTGGTGAGTACTCAACCAAGTCATTCTGAGAATAGTGTATGCGGCGACC
GAGTTGCTCTTGCCCGGCGTCAATACGGGATAATACCGCGCCACATAGCAGAACTTTAAAAGTGCTCATC
ATTGGAAAACGTTCTTCGGGGCGAAAACTCTCAAGGATCTTACCGCTGTTGAGATCCAGTTCGATGTAAC
CCACTCGTGCACCCAACTGATCTTCAGCATCTTTTACTTTCACCAGCGTTTCTGGGTGAGCAAAAACAGG
AAGGCAAAATGCCGCAAAAAAGGGAATAAGGGCGACACGGAAATGTTGAATACTCATACTCTTCCTTTTT
CAATATTATTGAAGCATTTATCAGGGTTATTGTCTCATGAGCGGATACATATTTGAATGTATTTAGAAAA
ATAAACAAATAGGGGTTCCGCGCACATTTCCCCGAAAAGTGCCACCTGGGTCCTTTTCATCACGTGCTAT
AAAAATAATTATAATTTAAATTTTTTAATATAAATATATAAATTAAAAATAGAAAGTAAAAAAAGAAATT
AAAGAAAAAATAGTTTTTGTTTTCCGAAGATGTAAAAGACTCTAGGGGGATCGCCAACAAATACTACCTT
TTATCTTGCTCTTCCTGCTCTCAGGTATTAATGCCGAATTGTTTCATCTTGTCTGTGTAGAAGACCACAC
ACGAAAATCCTGTGATTTTACATTTTACTTATCGTTAATCGAATGTATATCTATTTAATCTGCTTTTCTT
GTCTAATAAATATATATGTAAAGTACGCTTTTTGTTGAAATTTTTTAAACCTTTGTTTATTTTTTTTTCT
TCATTCCGTAACTCTTCTACCTTCTTTATTTACTTTCTAAAATCCAAATACAAAACATAAAAATAAATAA
ACACAGAGTAAATTCCCAAATTATTCCATCATTAAAAGATACGAGGCGCGTGTAAGTTACAGGCAAGCGA
TCCGTCCTAAGAAACCATTATTATCATGACATTAACCTATAAAAATAGGCGTATCACGAGGCCCTTTCGT
C
